>Addgene plasmid #161243 | pDONR221-SLC30A5_STOP | addgene full sequence | sequence record 369856 | Addgene NGS Result
CAAATAATGATTTTATTTTGACTGATAGTGACCTGTTCGTTGCAACACATTGATGAGCAATGCTTTTTTA
TAATGCCAACTTTGTACAAAAAAGCAGGCTCCACCATGGAGGAGAAGTACGGCGGCGACGTGCTGGCAGG
CCCAGGAGGAGGAGGAGGACTGGGCCCTGTGGATGTGCCATCCGCCCGGCTGACCAAGTACATCGTGCTG
CTGTGCTTCACAAAGTTTCTGAAGGCCGTGGGCCTGTTCGAGTCTTATGACCTGCTGAAGGCCGTGCACA
TCGTGCAGTTCATCTTTATCCTGAAGCTGGGCACCGCCTTCTTTATGGTGCTGTTCCAGAAGCCTTTTAG
CTCCGGCAAGACCATCACAAAGCACCAGTGGATCAAGATCTTTAAGCACGCCGTGGCCGGCTGCATCATC
TCTCTGCTGTGGTTCTTTGGACTGACCCTGTGCGGACCACTGCGGACACTGCTGCTGTTCGAGCACAGCG
ATATCGTGGTCATCTCCCTGCTGTCTGTGCTGTTTACCTCTAGCGGAGGAGGACCAGCAAAGACAAGAGG
AGCCGCCTTCTTTATCATCGCCGTGATCTGCCTGCTGCTGTTCGACAACGACGATCTGATGGCCAAGATG
GCCGAGCACCCTGAGGGCCACCACGATTCCGCCCTGACCCACATGCTGTATACAGCAATCGCCTTCCTGG
GAGTGGCAGACCACAAGGGAGGCGTGCTGCTGCTGGTGCTGGCCCTGTGCTGTAAAGTGGGCTTTCACAC
CGCCTCCCGGAAGCTGTCTGTGGATGTGGGAGGAGCAAAGAGACTGCAGGCCCTGAGCCACCTGGTGTCC
GTGCTGCTGCTGTGCCCCTGGGTCATCGTGCTGTCCGTGACCACAGAGTCTAAGGTGGAGAGCTGGTTCT
CCCTGATCATGCCTTTTGCCACAGTGATCTTCTTTGTGATGATCCTGGACTTCTACGTGGATTCTATCTG
CAGCGTGAAGATGGAGGTGAGCAAGTGTGCCCGGTATGGCTCTTTCCCAATCTTTATCAGCGCCCTGCTG
TTCGGCAACTTTTGGACCCACCCCATCACAGACCAGCTGAGAGCCATGAATAAGGCAGCACACCAGGAGT
CCACCGAGCACGTGCTGTCTGGAGGAGTGGTGGTGAGCGCCATCTTCTTTATCCTGAGCGCCAACATCCT
GTCCTCTCCTTCCAAGCGGGGCCAGAAGGGCACCCTGATCGGATACTCCCCAGAGGGCACACCTCTGTAT
AATTTCATGGGCGACGCCTTTCAGCACAGCTCCCAGTCTATCCCAAGGTTCATCAAGGAGAGCCTGAAGC
AGATCCTGGAGGAGTCCGATTCTCGCCAGATCTTCTACTTTCTGTGCCTGAACCTGCTGTTCACCTTTGT
GGAGCTGTTTTATGGCGTGCTGACAAATAGCCTGGGCCTGATCTCCGACGGCTTCCACATGCTGTTTGAT
TGTAGCGCCCTGGTCATGGGACTGTTCGCCGCCCTGATGTCCAGGTGGAAGGCAACCAGAATCTTTTCTT
ACGGCTATGGCAGGATCGAGATCCTGTCTGGCTTCATCAACGGCCTGTTTCTGATCGTGATCGCCTTCTT
CGTGTTCATGGAGAGCGTGGCAAGGCTGATCGACCCACCTGAGCTGGATACCCACATGCTGACACCAGTG
TCCGTGGGCGGCCTGATCGTGAATCTGATCGGCATCTGCGCCTTTTCTCACGCACACAGCCACGCACACG
GAGCATCCCAGGGCTCTTGTCACTCTAGCGACCACAGCCACTCCCACCACATGCACGGACACTCCGATCA
CGGACACGGACACAGCCACGGATCCGCCGGAGGAGGCATGAACGCCAATATGAGGGGCGTGTTCCTGCAC
GTGCTGGCAGACACCCTGGGATCCATCGGCGTGATCGTGTCTACAGTGCTGATCGAGCAGTTCGGCTGGT
TTATCGCCGACCCTCTGTGCAGCCTGTTCATCGCCATCCTGATCTTTCTGTCCGTGGTGCCACTGATCAA
GGATGCCTGTCAGGTGCTGCTGCTGAGGCTGCCACCCGAGTACGAGAAGGAGCTGCACATCGCCCTGGAG
AAGATCCAGAAGATCGAGGGCCTGATCAGCTATAGGGATCCCCACTTCTGGAGGCACTCTGCCAGCATCG
TGGCAGGCACCATCCACATCCAGGTGACATCCGACGTGCTGGAGCAGCGCATCGTGCAGCAGGTGACCGG
CATCCTGAAGGATGCCGGCGTGAACAATCTGACAATCCAGGTGGAGAAGGAGGCCTACTTCCAGCACATG
TCTGGCCTGAGCACCGGCTTTCACGACGTGCTGGCCATGACAAAGCAGATGGAGAGCATGAAGTACTGTA
AGGATGGCACCTATATCATGTAAGACCCAGCTTTCTTGTACAAAGTTGGCATTATAAGAAAGCATTGCTT
ATCAATTTGTTGCAACGAACAGGTCACTATCAGTCAAAATAAAATCATTATTTGCCATCCAGCTGATATC
CCCTATAGTGAGTCGTATTACATGGTCATAGCTGTTTCCTGGCAGCTCTGGCCCGTGTCTCAAAATCTCT
GATGTTACATTGCACAAGATAAAAATATATCATCATGAACAATAAAACTGTCTGCTTACATAAACAGTAA
TACAAGGGGTGTTATGAGCCATATTCAACGGGAAACGTCGAGGCCGCGATTAAATTCCAACATGGATGCT
GATTTATATGGGTATAAATGGGCTCGCGATAATGTCGGGCAATCAGGTGCGACAATCTATCGCTTGTATG
GGAAGCCCGATGCGCCAGAGTTGTTTCTGAAACATGGCAAAGGTAGCGTTGCCAATGATGTTACAGATGA
GATGGTCAGACTAAACTGGCTGACGGAATTTATGCCTCTTCCGACCATCAAGCATTTTATCCGTACTCCT
GATGATGCATGGTTACTCACCACTGCGATCCCCGGAAAAACAGCATTCCAGGTATTAGAAGAATATCCTG
ATTCAGGTGAAAATATTGTTGATGCGCTGGCAGTGTTCCTGCGCCGGTTGCATTCGATTCCTGTTTGTAA
TTGTCCTTTTAACAGCGATCGCGTATTTCGTCTCGCTCAGGCGCAATCACGAATGAATAACGGTTTGGTT
GATGCGAGTGATTTTGATGACGAGCGTAATGGCTGGCCTGTTGAACAAGTCTGGAAAGAAATGCATAAAC
TTTTGCCATTCTCACCGGATTCAGTCGTCACTCATGGTGATTTCTCACTTGATAACCTTATTTTTGACGA
GGGGAAATTAATAGGTTGTATTGATGTTGGACGAGTCGGAATCGCAGACCGATACCAGGATCTTGCCATC
CTATGGAACTGCCTCGGTGAGTTTTCTCCTTCATTACAGAAACGGCTTTTTCAAAAATATGGTATTGATA
ATCCTGATATGAATAAATTGCAGTTTCATTTGATGCTCGATGAGTTTTTCTAATCAGAATTGGTTAATTG
GTTGTAACACTGGCAGAGCATTACGCTGACTTGACGGGACGGCGCAAGCTCATGACCAAAATCCCTTAAC
GTGAGTTACGCGTCGTTCCACTGAGCGTCAGACCCCGTAGAAAAGATCAAAGGATCTTCTTGAGATCCTT
TTTTTCTGCGCGTAATCTGCTGCTTGCAAACAAAAAAACCACCGCTACCAGCGGTGGTTTGTTTGCCGGA
TCAAGAGCTACCAACTCTTTTTCCGAAGGTAACTGGCTTCAGCAGAGCGCAGATACCAAATACTGTTCTT
CTAGTGTAGCCGTAGTTAGGCCACCACTTCAAGAACTCTGTAGCACCGCCTACATACCTCGCTCTGCTAA
TCCTGTTACCAGTGGCTGCTGCCAGTGGCGATAAGTCGTGTCTTACCGGGTTGGACTCAAGACGATAGTT
ACCGGATAAGGCGCAGCGGTCGGGCTGAACGGGGGGTTCGTGCACACAGCCCAGCTTGGAGCGAACGACC
TACACCGAACTGAGATACCTACAGCGTGAGCTATGAGAAAGCGCCACGCTTCCCGAAGGGAGAAAGGCGG
ACAGGTATCCGGTAAGCGGCAGGGTCGGAACAGGAGAGCGCACGAGGGAGCTTCCAGGGGGAAACGCCTG
GTATCTTTATAGTCCTGTCGGGTTTCGCCACCTCTGACTTGAGCGTCGATTTTTGTGATGCTCGTCAGGG
GGGCGGAGCCTATGGAAAAACGCCAGCAACGCGGCCTTTTTACGGTTCCTGGCCTTTTGCTGGCCTTTTG
CTCACATGTTCTTTCCTGCGTTATCCCCTGATTCTGTGGATAACCGTATTACCGCCTTTGAGTGAGCTGA
TACCGCTCGCCGCAGCCGAACGACCGAGCGCAGCGAGTCAGTGAGCGAGGAAGCGGAAGAGCGCCCAATA
CGCAAACCGCCTCTCCCCGCGCGTTGGCCGATTCATTAATGCAGCTGGCACGACAGGTTTCCCGACTGGA
AAGCGGGCAGTGAGCGCAACGCAATTAATACGCGTACCGCTAGCCAGGAAGAGTTTGTAGAAACGCAAAA
AGGCCATCCGTCAGGATGGCCTTCTGCTTAGTTTGATGCCTGGCAGTTTATGGCGGGCGTCCTGCCCGCC
ACCCTCCGGGCCGTTGCTTCACAACGTTCAAATCCGCTCCCGGCGGATTTGTCCTACTCAGGAGAGCGTT
CACCGACAAACAACAGATAAAACGAAAGGCCCAGTCTTCCGACTGAGCCTTTCGTTTTATTTGATGCCTG
GCAGTTCCCTACTCTCGCGTTAACGCTAGCATGGATGTTTTCCCAGTCACGACGTTGTAAAACGACGGCC
AGTCTTAAGCTCGGGCCC
Features (pLannotate 1.2.2; 10 found; start..end, strand, type, name):
      1..100     +  protein_bind   attL1: mutant version of attL; recombination site for the Gateway® LR reaction LR Clonase™
    106..2400    +  CDS            SLC30A5: ZNT5_HUMAN - Also known as ZNT5, ZNTL1, ZTL1. Experimental evidence at protein level: Swiss-Prot protein existence level 1. Functions as a zinc transporter. May be a transporter of zinc into beta cells in order to form insulin crystals. Partly regulates cellular zinc homeostasis. Required with ZNT7 for the activation of zinc-requiring enzymes, alkaline phosphatases (ALPs). Transports zinc into the lumens of the Golgi apparatus and vesicular compartments where ALPs locate, thus, converting apoALPs to holoALPs. Required with ZNT6 and ZNT7 for the activation of TNAP. From Homo sapiens (Human).
   2405..2504    -  protein_bind   attL2: mutant version of attL; recombination site for the Gateway® LR reaction LR Clonase™
   2522..2540    -  promoter       T7 promoter: promoter for bacteriophage T7 RNA polymerase
   2674..3483    +  CDS            KanR: aminoglycoside phosphotransferase; aph(3')-Ia; confers resistance to kanamycin in bacteria or G418 (Geneticin®) in eukaryotes
   3630..4218    +  rep_origin     ori: high-copy-number ColE1/pMB1/pBR322/pUC origin of replication
   4401..4493    +  CDS            lacI (fragment): lac repressor; lacI; The lac repressor binds to the lac operator to inhibit transcription in E. coli. This inhibition can be relieved by adding lactose or isopropyl-β-D-thiogalactopyranoside (IPTG).
   4548..4575    -  terminator     rrnB T2 terminator: transcription terminator T2 from the E. coli rrnB gene
   4707..4750    +  terminator     rrnB T1 terminator: Escherichia coli rrnB; transcription terminator T1 from the E. coli rrnB gene
   4797..4833    -  CDS            lacZα (fragment): LacZα fragment of β-galactosidase; lacZ fragment
