[The description below was written by a language model from this plasmid's Addgene catalogue record and pLannotate feature annotations shown in this document.]
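Description:
pDONR221-SLC30A5_STOP is a Gateway entry clone built on the pDONR221 backbone and carries a codon-optimized open reading frame for human SLC30A5 (also known as ZNT5, ZnT-5, ZTL1 or ZNTL1). The sequenced plasmid is about 4.85 kb. It is propagated in E. coli from a high-copy ColE1/pUC-type origin and selected with kanamycin through an aminoglycoside phosphotransferase (KanR) gene. The catalogue classes the vector type as mammalian expression, but the feature table shows no eukaryotic promoter or polyadenylation signal. The plasmid is therefore best understood as a donor of the ORF rather than as an expression construct in its own right.

The roughly 2.3 kb SLC30A5 coding sequence lies between attL1 and attL2, the recombination sites used by LR Clonase to move an insert directionally into any attR-containing destination vector. The encoded protein is annotated as a zinc transporter. It moves zinc into the Golgi lumen and vesicular compartments, contributes to cellular zinc homeostasis, and is needed for the activation of zinc-dependent enzymes such as alkaline phosphatases. This version of the ORF ends in a stop codon, so it produces the native C-terminus after transfer. It suits untagged or N-terminally tagged destination vectors but not C-terminal fusions, and the depositor notes a companion clone without the stop codon.

The remaining annotated features are standard pDONR backbone elements. rrnB T1 and T2 terminators sit upstream of the cassette to insulate it from read-through transcription, and a T7 promoter lies just beyond attL2, oriented towards the insert. Short lacI and lacZα fragments are vector remnants. The plasmid belongs to a consortium collection of solute carrier clones intended for subcloning into custom expression vectors for transporter research.
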