Addgene plasmid #161243: pDONR221-SLC30A5_STOP
Purpose: Gateway entry clone with codon-optimized ORF sequence for subcloning into custom expression vectors. Contains a STOP codon at the end of the codon-optimized ORF sequence.
Depositing lab: RESOLUTE Consortium & Giulio Superti-Furga. Depositing organization: CeMM Research Center for Molecular Medicine. Publication: The RESOLUTE consortium: unlocking SLC transporters for drug discovery. Superti-Furga G, Lackner D, Wiedmer T, Ingles-Prieto A, Barbosa B, Girardi E, Goldmann U, Gurtl B, Klavins K, Klimek C, Lindinger S, Lineiro-Retes E, Muller AC, Onstein S, Redinger G, Reil D, Sedlyarov V, Wolf G, Crawford M, Everley R, ... Steppan CM. Nat Rev Drug Discov. 2020 Jul;19(7):429-430. doi: 10.1038/d41573-020-00056-6. PubMed 32265506.
Backbone
  Vector backbone: pDONR221
  Backbone manufacturer: ThermoFisher Scientific
  Backbone size w/o insert (bp): 2550
  Vector type: Mammalian Expression
Growth in bacteria
  Bacterial resistance: Kanamycin, 50 μg/mL
  Growth temperature: 37°C
  Growth strain: NEB Stable
  Copy number: High Copy
Gene/Insert
  Gene/Insert name: SLC30A5 (alt name: ZTL1, ZnT-5, FLJ12496, FLJ12756, ZNT5, MGC5499, ZNTL1)
  Species: H. sapiens (human)
  Insert size (bp): 2298
  Entrez Gene: SLC30A5 (a.k.a. ZNT5, ZTL1, ZNTL1, ZnT-5, MGC5499, FLJ12496, FLJ12756)
  Cloning method: Gateway Cloning
  Sequencing primers: 5′ M13-fwd; 3′ M13-rev
Terms and licenses: Academic/Nonprofit Terms; Industry Terms
Depositor comments: This plasmid contains a STOP codon at the end of the codon-optimized ORF. For the version of this plasmid that does not contain a STOP codon, please see Addgene plasmid 132077 For more information on the full Resolute plasmid collection, please see www.addgene.org/depositor-collections/re-solute/. Please provide your feedback on this plasmid to the RESOLUTE consortium by filling out their RESOLUTE repository feedback form: https://forms.office.com/Pages/ResponsePage.aspx?id=0e05yklzmkS7rjFGQL4N7z4feCLQvEJAmVcOCM_u885UN1JJRko0Ukg4TVQwNTZLOUxPQVJWT1NHUCQlQCN0PWcu
How to cite: pDONR221-SLC30A5_STOP was a gift from RESOLUTE Consortium & Giulio Superti-Furga (Addgene plasmid # 161243 ; http://n2t.net/addgene:161243 ; RRID:Addgene_161243)
