>Addgene plasmid #161243 | pDONR221-SLC30A5_STOP | depositor partial sequence | sequence record 312421 | Codon-optimized ORF of SLC30A5
ATGGAGGAGAAGTACGGCGGCGACGTGCTGGCAGGCCCAGGAGGAGGAGGAGGACTGGGCCCTGTGGATG
TGCCATCCGCCCGGCTGACCAAGTACATCGTGCTGCTGTGCTTCACAAAGTTTCTGAAGGCCGTGGGCCT
GTTCGAGTCTTATGACCTGCTGAAGGCCGTGCACATCGTGCAGTTCATCTTTATCCTGAAGCTGGGCACC
GCCTTCTTTATGGTGCTGTTCCAGAAGCCTTTTAGCTCCGGCAAGACCATCACAAAGCACCAGTGGATCA
AGATCTTTAAGCACGCCGTGGCCGGCTGCATCATCTCTCTGCTGTGGTTCTTTGGACTGACCCTGTGCGG
ACCACTGCGGACACTGCTGCTGTTCGAGCACAGCGATATCGTGGTCATCTCCCTGCTGTCTGTGCTGTTT
ACCTCTAGCGGAGGAGGACCAGCAAAGACAAGAGGAGCCGCCTTCTTTATCATCGCCGTGATCTGCCTGC
TGCTGTTCGACAACGACGATCTGATGGCCAAGATGGCCGAGCACCCTGAGGGCCACCACGATTCCGCCCT
GACCCACATGCTGTATACAGCAATCGCCTTCCTGGGAGTGGCAGACCACAAGGGAGGCGTGCTGCTGCTG
GTGCTGGCCCTGTGCTGTAAAGTGGGCTTTCACACCGCCTCCCGGAAGCTGTCTGTGGATGTGGGAGGAG
CAAAGAGACTGCAGGCCCTGAGCCACCTGGTGTCCGTGCTGCTGCTGTGCCCCTGGGTCATCGTGCTGTC
CGTGACCACAGAGTCTAAGGTGGAGAGCTGGTTCTCCCTGATCATGCCTTTTGCCACAGTGATCTTCTTT
GTGATGATCCTGGACTTCTACGTGGATTCTATCTGCAGCGTGAAGATGGAGGTGAGCAAGTGTGCCCGGT
ATGGCTCTTTCCCAATCTTTATCAGCGCCCTGCTGTTCGGCAACTTTTGGACCCACCCCATCACAGACCA
GCTGAGAGCCATGAATAAGGCAGCACACCAGGAGTCCACCGAGCACGTGCTGTCTGGAGGAGTGGTGGTG
AGCGCCATCTTCTTTATCCTGAGCGCCAACATCCTGTCCTCTCCTTCCAAGCGGGGCCAGAAGGGCACCC
TGATCGGATACTCCCCAGAGGGCACACCTCTGTATAATTTCATGGGCGACGCCTTTCAGCACAGCTCCCA
GTCTATCCCAAGGTTCATCAAGGAGAGCCTGAAGCAGATCCTGGAGGAGTCCGATTCTCGCCAGATCTTC
TACTTTCTGTGCCTGAACCTGCTGTTCACCTTTGTGGAGCTGTTTTATGGCGTGCTGACAAATAGCCTGG
GCCTGATCTCCGACGGCTTCCACATGCTGTTTGATTGTAGCGCCCTGGTCATGGGACTGTTCGCCGCCCT
GATGTCCAGGTGGAAGGCAACCAGAATCTTTTCTTACGGCTATGGCAGGATCGAGATCCTGTCTGGCTTC
ATCAACGGCCTGTTTCTGATCGTGATCGCCTTCTTCGTGTTCATGGAGAGCGTGGCAAGGCTGATCGACC
CACCTGAGCTGGATACCCACATGCTGACACCAGTGTCCGTGGGCGGCCTGATCGTGAATCTGATCGGCAT
CTGCGCCTTTTCTCACGCACACAGCCACGCACACGGAGCATCCCAGGGCTCTTGTCACTCTAGCGACCAC
AGCCACTCCCACCACATGCACGGACACTCCGATCACGGACACGGACACAGCCACGGATCCGCCGGAGGAG
GCATGAACGCCAATATGAGGGGCGTGTTCCTGCACGTGCTGGCAGACACCCTGGGATCCATCGGCGTGAT
CGTGTCTACAGTGCTGATCGAGCAGTTCGGCTGGTTTATCGCCGACCCTCTGTGCAGCCTGTTCATCGCC
ATCCTGATCTTTCTGTCCGTGGTGCCACTGATCAAGGATGCCTGTCAGGTGCTGCTGCTGAGGCTGCCAC
CCGAGTACGAGAAGGAGCTGCACATCGCCCTGGAGAAGATCCAGAAGATCGAGGGCCTGATCAGCTATAG
GGATCCCCACTTCTGGAGGCACTCTGCCAGCATCGTGGCAGGCACCATCCACATCCAGGTGACATCCGAC
GTGCTGGAGCAGCGCATCGTGCAGCAGGTGACCGGCATCCTGAAGGATGCCGGCGTGAACAATCTGACAA
TCCAGGTGGAGAAGGAGGCCTACTTCCAGCACATGTCTGGCCTGAGCACCGGCTTTCACGACGTGCTGGC
CATGACAAAGCAGATGGAGAGCATGAAGTACTGTAAGGATGGCACCTATATCATGTAA
